>Addgene plasmid #166102 | pROS13_IDH2 #7 | addgene full sequence | sequence record 330316 | Addgene NGS Result
CAACTTTCACTTCTACAGCGTTTGACCAAAATCTTTTGAACAGAACATTGTAGGGTGTGAAAAAATGCGC
ACCTTTACCGCTAGCCCAAGAGGGCACTACAAAATCTAGAGTTGTACTTCAAACGTACATGTAATCACCT
TGTATATACTCGAAAGAAAACATCAAGTTTCTGTATAAATATGAGTGAAAGCATAATCATACATTATCTT
TTCAAAGAAGCTCCAGCTTTTGTTCCCTTTAGTGAGGGTATTCACGTAGACGGATAGGTATAGCCAGACA
TCAGCAGCATACTTCGGGAACCGTAGGCTCTAGAGAGAGGCGGTTTGCGTATTGGGCGCTCTTCCGCTTC
CTCGCTCACTGACTCGCTGCGCTCGGTCGTTCGGCTGCGGCGAGCGGTATCAGCTCACTCAAAGGCGGTA
ATACGGTTATCCACAGAATCAGGGGATAACGCAGGAAAGAACATGTGAGCAAAAGGCCAGCAAAAGGCCA
GGAACCGTAAAAAGGCCGCGTTGCTGGCGTTTTTCCATAGGCTCCGCCCCCCTGACGAGCATCACAAAAA
TCGACGCTCAAGTCAGAGGTGGCGAAACCCGACAGGACTATAAAGATACCAGGCGTTTCCCCCTGGAAGC
TCCCTCGTGCGCTCTCCTGTTCCGACCCTGCCGCTTACCGGATACCTGTCCGCCTTTCTCCCTTCGGGAA
GCGTGGCGCTTTCTCATAGCTCACGCTGTAGGTATCTCAGTTCGGTGTAGGTCGTTCGCTCCAAGCTGGG
CTGTGTGCACGAACCCCCCGTTCAGCCCGACCGCTGCGCCTTATCCGGTAACTATCGTCTTGAGTCCAAC
CCGGTAAGACACGACTTATCGCCACTGGCAGCAGCCACTGGTAACAGGATTAGCAGAGCGAGGTATGTAG
GCGGTGCTACAGAGTTCTTGAAGTGGTGGCCTAACTACGGCTACACTAGAAGGACAGTATTTGGTATCTG
CGCTCTGCTGAAGCCAGTTACCTTCGGAAAAAGAGTTGGTAGCTCTTGATCCGGCAAACAAACCACCGCT
GGTAGCGGTGGTTTTTTTGTTTGCAAGCAGCAGATTACGCGCAGAAAAAAAGGATCTCAAGAAGATCCTT
TGATCTTTTCTACGGGGTCTGACGCTCAGTGGAACGAAAACTCACGTTAAGGGATTTTGGTCATGAGATT
ATCAAAAAGGATCTTCACCTAGATCCTTTTAAATTAAAAATGAAGTTTTAAATCAATCTAAAGTATATAT
GAGTAAACTTGGTCTGACAGTTACCAATGCTTAATCAGTGAGGCACCTATCTCAGCGATCTGTCTATTTC
GTTCATCCATAGTTGCCTGACTCCCCGTCGTGTAGATAACTACGATACGGGAGGGCTTACCATCTGGCCC
CAGTGCTGCAATGATACCGCGAGACCCACGCTCACCGGCTCCAGATTTATCAGCAATAAACCAGCCAGCC
GGAAGGGCCGAGCGCAGAAGTGGTCCTGCAACTTTATCCGCCTCCATCCAGTCTATTAATTGTTGCCGGG
AAGCTAGAGTAAGTAGTTCGCCAGTTAATAGTTTGCGCAACGTTGTTGCCATTGCTACAGGCATCGTGGT
GTCACGCTCGTCGTTTGGTATGGCTTCATTCAGCTCCGGTTCCCAACGATCAAGGCGAGTTACATGATCC
CCCATGTTGTGCAAAAAAGCGGTTAGCTCCTTCGGTCCTCCGATCGTTGTCAGAAGTAAGTTGGCCGCAG
TGTTATCACTCATGGTTATGGCAGCACTGCATAATTCTCTTACTGTCATGCCATCCGTAAGATGCTTTTC
TGTGACTGGTGAGTACTCAACCAAGTCATTCTGAGAATAGTGTATGCGGCGACCGAGTTGCTCTTGCCCG
GCGTCAATACGGGATAATACCGCGCCACATAGCAGAACTTTAAAAGTGCTCATCATTGGAAAACGTTCTT
CGGGGCGAAAACTCTCAAGGATCTTACCGCTGTTGAGATCCAGTTCGATGTAACCCACTCGTGCACCCAA
CTGATCTTCAGCATCTTTTACTTTCACCAGCGTTTCTGGGTGAGCAAAAACAGGAAGGCAAAATGCCGCA
AAAAAGGGAATAAGGGCGACACGGAAATGTTGAATACTCATACTCTTCCTTTTTCAATATTATTGAAGCA
TTTATCAGGGTTATTGTCTCATGAGCGGATACATATTTGAATGTATTTAGAAAAATAAACAAATAGGGGT
TCCGCGCACTCGAGACTATATGTGAAGGCATGGCTATGGCACGGCAGACATTCCGCCAGATCATCAATAG
GCACGCGGCCGGTCGACAACCCTTAATATAACTTCGTATAATGTATGCTATACGAAGTTATTAGGTCTAG
AGATCTGTTTAGCTTGCCTCGTCCCCGCCGGGTCACCCGGCCAGCGACATGGAGGCCCAGAATACCCTCC
TTGACAGTCTTGACGTGCGCAGCTCAGGGGCATGATGTGACTGTCGCCCGTACATTTAGCCCATACATCC
CCATGTATAATCATTTGCATCCATACATTTTGATGGCCGCACGGCGCGAAGCAAAAATTACGGCTCCTCG
CTGCAGACCTGCGAGCAGGGAAACGCTCCCCTCACAGACGCGTTGAATTGTCCCCACGCCGCGCCCCTGT
AGAGAAATATAAAAGGTTAGGATTTGCCACTGAGGTTCTTCTTTCATATACTTCCTTTTAAAATCTTGCT
AGGATACAGTTCTCACATCACATCCGAACATAAACAACCATGGGTAAGGAAAAGACTCACGTTTCGAGGC
CGCGATTAAATTCCAACATGGATGCTGATTTATATGGGTATAAATGGGCTCGCGATAATGTCGGGCAATC
AGGTGCGACAATCTATCGATTGTATGGGAAGCCCGATGCGCCAGAGTTGTTTCTGAAACATGGCAAAGGT
AGCGTTGCCAATGATGTTACAGATGAGATGGTCAGACTAAACTGGCTGACGGAATTTATGCCTCTTCCGA
CCATCAAGCATTTTATCCGTACTCCTGATGATGCATGGTTACTCACCACTGCGATCCCCGGCAAAACAGC
ATTCCAGGTATTAGAAGAATATCCTGATTCAGGTGAAAATATTGTTGATGCGCTGGCAGTGTTCCTGCGC
CGGTTGCATTCGATTCCTGTTTGTAATTGTCCTTTTAACAGCGATCGCGTATTTCGTCTCGCTCAGGCGC
AATCACGAATGAATAACGGTTTGGTTGATGCGAGTGATTTTGATGACGAGCGTAATGGCTGGCCTGTTGA
ACAAGTCTGGAAAGAAATGCATAAGCTTTTGCCATTCTCACCGGATTCAGTCGTCACTCATGGTGATTTC
TCACTTGATAACCTTATTTTTGACGAGGGGAAATTAATAGGTTGTATTGATGTTGGACGAGTCGGAATCG
CAGACCGATACCAGGATCTTGCCATCCTATGGAACTGCCTCGGTGAGTTTTCTCCTTCATTACAGAAACG
GCTTTTTCAAAAATATGGTATTGATAATCCTGATATGAATAAATTGCAGTTTCATTTGATGCTCGATGAG
TTTTTCTAATCAGTACTGACAATAAAAAGATTCTTGTTTTCAAGAACTTGTCATTTGTATAGTTTTTTTA
TATTGTAGTTGTTCTATTTTAATCAAATGTTAGCGTGATTTATATTTTTTTTCGCCTCGACATCATCTGC
CCAGATGCGAAGTTAAGTGCGCAGAAAGTAATATCATGCGTCAATCGTATGTGAATGCTGGTCGCTATAC
TGCTGTCGATTCGATACTAACGCCGCCATCCAGTGTCGAAAACGAGCTCTCGAGAACCCTTAATATAACT
TCGTATAATGTATGCTATACGAAGTTATTAGGTGATATCAGATCCACTAGTGGCCTATGCCACCTTTCGA
GAGGACGATGCCCGTGTCTAAATGATTCGACCAGCCTAAGAATGTTCAACCCCTCACTAAAGGGAACAAA
AGCTGGAGCTTCTTTGAAAAGATAATGTATGATTATGCTTTCACTCATATTTATACAGAAACTTGATGTT
TTCTTTCGAGTATATACAAGGTGATTACATGTACGTTTGAAGTACAACTCTAGATTTTGTAGTGCCCTCT
TGGGCTAGCGGTAAAGGTGCGCATTTTTTCACACCCTACAATGTTCTGTTCAAAAGATTTTGGTCAAACG
CTGTAGAAGTGAAAGTTGGTGCGCATGTTTCGGCGTTCGAAACTTCTCCGCAGTGAAAGATAAATGATCT
AAATCAACGTTTTCGTAAGGTTTTAGAGCTAGAAATAGCAAGTTAAAATAAGGCTAGTCCGTTATCAACT
TGAAAAAGTGGCACCGAGTCGGTGGTGCTTTTTTTGTTTTTTATGTCTTCGAGTCATGTAATTAGTTATG
TCACGCTTACGTTCACGCCCTCCACGCATTTAAGCATAAACACGCACTATGCCGTTCTTCTCATGTATAT
ATATATACAGGCAACACGCAGATATAGGTGCGACGTGAACAGTGAGCTGTATGTGCGCAGCTCGCGTTGC
ATTTTCGGAAGCGCTCGTTTTCGGAAACGCTTTGAAGTTCCTATTCCGAAGTTCCTATTCTGTAGAAAGT
ATAGGAACCTCAGAGCGCTTTTGAAAACCAAAAGCGCTCTGAAGACGCACTTTCAAAAAACCAAAAACGC
ACCGGACTGTAACGAGCTACTAAAATATTGCGAATACCGCTTCCACAAACATTGCTCAAAAGTATCTCTT
TGCTATATATCTCTGTGCTATATCCCTATATAACCTACCCATCCACCTTTCGCTCCTTGAACTTGCATCT
AAACTCGACCTCTACATTTTTTATGTTTATCTCTAGTATTACTCTTTAGACAAAAAAATTGTAGTAAGAA
CTATTCATAGAGTGAATCGAAAACAATACGAAAATGTAAACATTTCCTATACGTAGTATATAGAGACAAA
ATAGAAGAAACCGTTCATAATTTTCTGACCAATGAAGAATCATCAACGCTATCACTTTCTGTTCACAAAG
TATGCGCAATCCACATCGGTATAGAATATAATCGGGGATGCCTTTATCTTGAAAAAATGCACCCGCAGCT
TCGCTAGTAATCAGTAAACGCGGGAAGTGGAGTCAGGCTTTTTTTATGGAAGAGAAAATAGACACCAAAG
TAGCCTTCTTCTAACCTTAACGGACCTACAGTGCAAAAAGTTATCAAGAGACTGCATTATAGAGCGCACA
AAGGAGAAAAAAAGTAATCTAAGATGCTTTGTTAGAAAAATAGCGCTCTCGGGATGCATTTTTGTAGAAC
AAAAAAGAAGTATAGATTCTTTGTTGGTAAAATAGCGCTCTCGCGTTGCATTTCTGTTCTGTAAAAATGC
AGCTCAGATTCTTTGTTTGAAAAATTAGCGCTCTCGCGTTGCATTTTTGTTTTACAAAAATGAAGCACAG
ATTCTTCGTTGGTAAAATAGCGCTTTCGCGTTGCATTTCTGTTCTGTAAAAATGCAGCTCAGATTCTTTG
TTTGAAAAATTAGCGCTCTCGCGTTGCATTTTTGTTCTACAAAATGAAGCACAGATGCTTCGTTGGAGGG
CGTGAACGTAAGCGTGACATAACTAATTACATGACTCGAAGACATAAAAAACAAAAAAAGCACCACCGAC
TCGGTGCCACTTTTTCAAGTTGATAACGGACTAGCCTTATTTTAACTTGCTATTTCTAGCTCTAAAACCT
TACGAAAACGTTGATTTAGATCATTTATCTTTCACTGCGGAGAAGTTTCGAACGCCGAAACATGCGCAC
Features (pLannotate 1.2.2; 15 found; start..end, strand, type, name):
    522..1110    -  rep_origin     ori: high-copy-number ColE1/pMB1/pBR322/pUC origin of replication
   1281..2141    -  CDS            AmpR: β-lactamase; bla; confers resistance to ampicillin, carbenicillin, and related antibiotics
   2142..2246    -  promoter       AmpR promoter: bla
   2338..2371    -  protein_bind   loxP: Cre-mediated recombination occurs in the 8-bp core sequence (GCATACAT). Cre recombinase
   2426..3782    +  gene           kanMX: yeast selectable marker conferring kanamycin resistance (Wach et al., 1994)
   3845..3878    -  protein_bind   loxP: Cre-mediated recombination occurs in the 8-bp core sequence (GCATACAT). Cre recombinase
   4001..4269    +  promoter       SNR52 promoter: promoter for the S. cerevisiae small nucleolar RNA gene SNR52
   4290..4364    +  misc_RNA       gRNA scaffold: guide RNA scaffold for the Streptococcus pyogenes CRISPR/Cas9 system
   4369..4388    +  terminator     SUP4 terminator: transcription terminator for the S. cerevisiae SUP4 tRNA gene
   4394..4433    +  terminator     CYC1 terminator (fragment): S. cerevisiae CYC1; transcription terminator for CYC1
   4434..5594    +  rep_origin     2μ ori: yeast 2μ plasmid origin of replication
   5595..5634    -  terminator     CYC1 terminator (fragment): S. cerevisiae CYC1; transcription terminator for CYC1
   5640..5659    -  terminator     SUP4 terminator: transcription terminator for the S. cerevisiae SUP4 tRNA gene
   5664..5738    -  misc_RNA       gRNA scaffold: guide RNA scaffold for the Streptococcus pyogenes CRISPR/Cas9 system
   5759..218     -  promoter       SNR52 promoter (across the origin): promoter for the S. cerevisiae small nucleolar RNA gene SNR52
