[The description below was written by a language model from this plasmid's Addgene catalogue record and pLannotate feature annotations shown in this document.]
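Description:
pROS13_IDH2 #7 is a 5.8 kb yeast CRISPR guide-RNA plasmid built on the pROS13 backbone for use in Saccharomyces cerevisiae. It is an E. coli–yeast shuttle vector. In bacteria it replicates at high copy from a ColE1/pUC-type origin and is selected with ampicillin through the β-lactamase gene and its native promoter. In yeast it is maintained as a multicopy episome by the 2μ origin and selected with G418 through a kanMX cassette. This cassette is flanked by two loxP sites, so the marker could in principle be excised by Cre recombinase.

The payload consists of two guide RNA expression cassettes arranged in opposite orientations on either side of the 2μ origin. Each contains the RNA polymerase III SNR52 promoter, a short gap where the 20-nt spacer sits, the Streptococcus pyogenes Cas9 gRNA scaffold, and a SUP4 terminator followed by a CYC1 terminator fragment. The catalogue entry lists a single spacer, IDH2 sgRNA #7, introduced by Gibson cloning. The feature table does not annotate the spacers, so the record does not confirm whether both cassettes carry the same guide.

The plasmid does not encode Cas9, which must be supplied by the host strain or another construct. The guide directs Cas9 to cut the IDH2 gene (YOR136W), which encodes an isocitrate dehydrogenase subunit. The resulting double-strand break promotes homologous recombination with a repair template that inserts the light-sensitive LOV2 domain at position 135 of IDH2. This was part of work to engineer a photo-switchable isocitrate dehydrogenase for controlling metabolic flux through the citric acid cycle.
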