Addgene plasmid #166102: pROS13_IDH2 #7
Purpose: This plasmid express a sgRNA that targets the IDH2 gene. This allows Cas9 to make a double-strand break and facilitate integration of LOV2 at position IDH2-135 by homologous recombination.
Depositing lab: Matthias Heinemann. Depositing organization: University of Groningen. Publication: A photo-switchable yeast isocitrate dehydrogenase to control metabolic flux through the citric acid cycle. Chen H, Mulder L, Wijma HJ, Wabeke R, Vila Cha Losa JP, Rovetta M, de Leeuw TC, Milias-Argeitis A, Heinemann M. bioRxiv 10.1101/2021.05.25.445643.
Backbone
  Vector backbone: pROS13
  Vector type: Yeast Expression, CRISPR
  Selectable markers: Neomycin (select with G418)
Growth in bacteria
  Bacterial resistance: Ampicillin, 100 μg/mL
  Growth temperature: 37°C
  Growth strain: DH5alpha
  Copy number: High Copy
Gene/Insert
  Gene/Insert name: IDH2 sgRNA #7
  gRNA/shRNA sequence: TAAATCAACGTTTTCGTAAG
  Species: S. cerevisiae (budding yeast)
  Entrez Gene: IDH2 (a.k.a. YOR136W)
  Cloning method: Gibson Cloning
Terms and licenses: Academic/Nonprofit Terms; Industry Terms: Not Available to Industry
Depositor comments: Please visit https://www.biorxiv.org/content/10.1101/2021.05.25.445643v1 for bioRxiv preprint.
How to cite: pROS13_IDH2 #7 was a gift from Matthias Heinemann (Addgene plasmid # 166102 ; http://n2t.net/addgene:166102 ; RRID:Addgene_166102)
